Addgene plasmid #44885: pFA6a-link-yomKeima-CaURA3
Purpose: Yeast tagging vector to create gene fusion with yeast optimized mKeima with CaUra3 selection
Depositing lab: Wendell Lim & Kurt Thorn. Depositing organization: University of California, San Francisco (UCSF). Publication: Improved Blue, Green, and Red Fluorescent Protein Tagging Vectors for S. cerevisiae. Lee S, Lim WA, Thorn KS. PLoS One. 2013 Jul 2;8(7):e67902. doi: 10.1371/journal.pone.0067902. Print 2013. PubMed 23844123.
Backbone
  Vector backbone: pFA6a
  Vector type: Yeast Expression
  Selectable markers: URA3
Growth in bacteria
  Bacterial resistance: Ampicillin, 100 μg/mL
  Growth temperature: 37°C
  Growth strain: DH5alpha
  Copy number: Unknown
Gene/Insert
  Gene/Insert name: yomKeima (alt name: Yeast Optimized mKeima)
  Species: Synthetic
Terms and licenses: Academic/Nonprofit Terms; Industry Terms: Not Available to Industry
Depositor comments: This vector is derived from the sequences published in “Optimized cassettes for fluorescent protein tagging in Saccharomyces cerevisiae.” Sheff MA, Thorn KS. Yeast. 2004 Jun;21(8):661-70. These plasmids were generated with funding from an NIGMS Systems Biology Center grant, number P50 GM081879. Please acknowledge this grant if you use these plasmids.
How to cite: pFA6a-link-yomKeima-CaURA3 was a gift from Wendell Lim & Kurt Thorn (Addgene plasmid # 44885 ; http://n2t.net/addgene:44885 ; RRID:Addgene_44885)
