[The description below was written by a language model from this plasmid's Addgene catalogue record and pLannotate feature annotations shown in this document.]
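Description:
pFA6a-link-yomKeima-CaURA3 is a yeast tagging vector built on the pFA6a backbone, designed as a template for creating fusions between a chromosomal gene of interest and a yeast codon-optimized version of the fluorescent protein mKeima in Saccharomyces cerevisiae. It is propagated in E. coli through a high-copy ColE1/pUC-type origin and selected with ampicillin via the β-lactamase gene and its native promoter. No yeast replication origin is annotated, which fits its role as a cassette donor rather than an episomal expression plasmid. Small fragments of lacI, rop and bom, together with flanking SP6 and T7 promoters, are backbone remnants.

The functional module reads across the plasmid's numbering origin: the synthetic yomKeima coding sequence has no promoter of its own and is followed immediately by the S. cerevisiae ADH1 terminator, so expression depends on in-frame fusion to a target gene under that gene's own promoter. The "link" in the name implies a linker preceding the fluorescent protein, although no linker is annotated separately in the feature table. Downstream lies the selection cassette, a URA3 coding sequence driven by the Ashbya gossypii TEF promoter and closed by the TEF terminator. The annotation tool matched this to the S. cerevisiae protein, but the plasmid name and stated purpose identify it as CaURA3, presumably the Candida albicans orthologue. It allows selection of uracil prototrophs in ura3 strains. mKeima is a monomeric, long Stokes shift fluorescent protein with notable acid sensitivity. The vector derives from an earlier set of optimized fluorescent protein tagging cassettes and belongs to an expanded series of blue, green and red tagging vectors for budding yeast.
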