Features (pLannotate 1.2.2; 13 found; start..end, strand, type, name):
     18..205     +  terminator     ADH1 terminator: S. cerevisiae ADH1; transcription terminator for the S. cerevisiae alcohol dehydrogenase 1 (ADH1) gene
    280..623     +  promoter       TEF promoter: Ashbya gossypii TEF promoter
    642..1430    +  CDS            URA3: PYRF_YEAST - Experimental evidence at protein level: Swiss-Prot protein existence level 1. From Saccharomyces cerevisiae (strain ATCC 204508 / S288c) (Baker's yeast).
   1442..1639    +  terminator     TEF terminator: Ashbya gossypii TEF terminator
   1747..1765    -  promoter       T7 promoter: promoter for bacteriophage T7 RNA polymerase
   1787..1840    -  CDS            lacI (fragment): lac repressor; lacI; The lac repressor binds to the lac operator to inhibit transcription in E. coli. This inhibition can be relieved by adding lactose or isopropyl-β-D-thiogalactopyranoside (IPTG).
   2023..2611    -  rep_origin     ori: high-copy-number ColE1/pMB1/pBR322/pUC origin of replication
   2782..3642    -  CDS            AmpR: β-lactamase; bla; confers resistance to ampicillin, carbenicillin, and related antibiotics
   3643..3747    -  promoter       AmpR promoter: bla
   3842..3877    +  CDS            rop (fragment): Rop protein, which maintains plasmids at low copy number; rop
   3979..4030    +  misc_feature   bom (fragment): basis of mobility region from pBR322
   4093..4111    +  promoter       SP6 promoter: promoter for bacteriophage SP6 RNA polymerase
   4181..4846    +  CDS            mKeima: mKeima is a basic (constitutively fluorescent) long stokes shift fluorescent protein published in 2006, derived from Montipora sp. 20. It has high acid sensitivity.
>Addgene plasmid #44885 | pFA6a-link-yomKeima-CaURA3 | depositor full sequence | sequence record 62131 | pFA6a-link-yomKeima-CaURA3 sequence 4852 bps
GCGCCACTTCTAAATAAGCGAATTTCTTATGATTTATGATTTTTATTATTAAATAAGTTATAAAAAAAAT
AAGTGTATACAAATTTTAAAGTGACTCTTAGGTTTTAAAACGAAAATTCTTATTCTTGAGTAACTCTTTC
CTGTAGGTCAGGTTGCTTTCTCAGGTATAGTATGAGGTCGCTCTTATTGACCACACCTCTACCGGCAGAT
CCGCTAGGGATAACAGGGTAATATAGATCTGTTTAGCTTGCCTCGTCCCCGCCGGGTCACCCGGCCAGCG
ACATGGAGGCCCAGAATACCCTCCTTGACAGTCTTGACGTGCGCAGCTCAGGGGCATGATGTGACTGTCG
CCCGTACATTTAGCCCATACATCCCCATGTATAATCATTTGCATCCATACATTTTGATGGCCGCACGGCG
CGAAGCAAAAATTACGGCTCCTCGCTGCAGACCTGCGAGCAGGGAAACGCTCCCCTCACAGACGCGTTGA
ATTGTCCCCACGCCGCGCCCCTGTAGAGAAATATAAAAGGTTAGGATTTGCCACTGAGGTTCTTCTTTCA
TATACTTCCTTTTAAAATCTTGCTAGGATACAGTTCTCACATCACATCCGAACATAAACAACCATGACAG
TCAACACTAAGACCTATAGTGAGAGAGCAGAAACTCATGCCTCACCAGTAGCACAGCGATTATTTCGATT
AATGGAACTGAAGAAAACCAATTTATGTGCATCAATTGACGTTGATACCACTAAGGAATTCCTTGAATTA
ATTGATAAATTAGGTCCTTATGTATGCTTAATCAAGACTCATATTGATATAATCAATGATTTTTCCTATG
AATCCACTATTGAACCATTATTAGAACTTTCACGTAAACATCAATTTATGATTTTTGAAGATAGAAAATT
TGCTGATATTGGTAATACCGTAAAGAAACAATATATTGGTGGAGTTTATAAAATTAGTAGTTGGGCAGAT
ATTACCAATGCTCATGGTGTCACTGGGAATGGAGTGGTTGAAGGATTAAAACAGGGAGCTAAAGAAACCA
CCACCAACCAAGAGCCAAGAGGGTTATTGATGTTAGCTGAATTATCATCAGTGGGATCATTAGCATATGG
AGAATATTCTCAAAAAACTGTTGAAATTGCTAAATCCGATAAGGAATTTGTTATTGGATTTATTGCCCAA
CGTGATATGGGTGGCCAAGAAGAAGGATTTGATTGGCTTATTATGACACCTGGAGTTGGATTAGATGATA
AAGGTGATGGATTAGGACAACAATATAGAACTGTTGATGAAGTTGTTAGCACTGGAACTGATATTATCAT
TGTTGGTAGAGGATTGTTTGGTAAAGGAAGAGATCCAGATATTGAAGGTAAAAGGTATAGAAATGCTGGT
TGGAATGCTTATTTGAAAAAGACTGGCCAATTATAATCAGTACTGACAATAAAAAGATTCTTGTTTTCAA
GAACTTGTCATTTGTATAGTTTTTTTATATTGTAGTTGTTCTATTTTAATCAAATGTTAGCGTGATTTAT
ATTTTTTTTCGCCTCGACATCATCTGCCCAGATGCGAAGTTAAGTGCGCAGAAAGTAATATCATGCGTCA
ATCGTATGTGAATGCTGGTCGCTATACTGCTGTCGATTCGATACTAACGCCGCCATCCAGTGTCGAAAAC
GAGCTCGAATTCATCGATGATATCAGATCCACTAGTGGCCTATGCGGCCGCGGATCTGCCGGTCTCCCTA
TAGTGAGTCGTATTAATTTCGATAAGCCAGGTTAACCTGCATTAATGAATCGGCCAACGCGCGGGGAGAG
GCGGTTTGCGTATTGGGCGCTCTTCCGCTTCCTCGCTCACTGACTCGCTGCGCTCGGTCGTTCGGCTGCG
GCGAGCGGTATCAGCTCACTCAAAGGCGGTAATACGGTTATCCACAGAATCAGGGGATAACGCAGGAAAG
AACATGTGAGCAAAAGGCCAGCAAAAGGCCAGGAACCGTAAAAAGGCCGCGTTGCTGGCGTTTTTCCATA
GGCTCCGCCCCCCTGACGAGCATCACAAAAATCGACGCTCAAGTCAGAGGTGGCGAAACCCGACAGGACT
ATAAAGATACCAGGCGTTTCCCCCTGGAAGCTCCCTCGTGCGCTCTCCTGTTCCGACCCTGCCGCTTACC
GGATACCTGTCCGCCTTTCTCCCTTCGGGAAGCGTGGCGCTTTCTCAATGCTCACGCTGTAGGTATCTCA
GTTCGGTGTAGGTCGTTCGCTCCAAGCTGGGCTGTGTGCACGAACCCCCCGTTCAGCCCGACCGCTGCGC
CTTATCCGGTAACTATCGTCTTGAGTCCAACCCGGTAAGACACGACTTATCGCCACTGGCAGCAGCCACT
GGTAACAGGATTAGCAGAGCGAGGTATGTAGGCGGTGCTACAGAGTTCTTGAAGTGGTGGCCTAACTACG
GCTACACTAGAAGGACAGTATTTGGTATCTGCGCTCTGCTGAAGCCAGTTACCTTCGGAAAAAGAGTTGG
TAGCTCTTGATCCGGCAAACAAACCACCGCTGGTAGCGGTGGTTTTTTTGTTTGCAAGCAGCAGATTACG
CGCAGAAAAAAAGGATCTCAAGAAGATCCTTTGATCTTTTCTACGGGGTCTGACGCTCAGTGGAACGAAA
ACTCACGTTAAGGGATTTTGGTCATGAGATTATCAAAAAGGATCTTCACCTAGATCCTTTTAAATTAAAA
ATGAAGTTTTAAATCAATCTAAAGTATATATGAGTAAACTTGGTCTGACAGTTACCAATGCTTAATCAGT
GAGGCACCTATCTCAGCGATCTGTCTATTTCGTTCATCCATAGTTGCCTGACTCCCCGTCGTGTAGATAA
CTACGATACGGGAGGGCTTACCATCTGGCCCCAGTGCTGCAATGATACCGCGAGACCCACGCTCACCGGC
TCCAGATTTATCAGCAATAAACCAGCCAGCCGGAAGGGCCGAGCGCAGAAGTGGTCCTGCAACTTTATCC
GCCTCCATCCAGTCTATTAATTGTTGCCGGGAAGCTAGAGTAAGTAGTTCGCCAGTTAATAGTTTGCGCA
ACGTTGTTGCCATTGCTACAGGCATCGTGGTGTCACGCTCGTCGTTTGGTATGGCTTCATTCAGCTCCGG
TTCCCAACGATCAAGGCGAGTTACATGATCCCCCATGTTGTGCAAAAAAGCGGTTAGCTCCTTCGGTCCT
CCGATCGTTGTCAGAAGTAAGTTGGCCGCAGTGTTATCACTCATGGTTATGGCAGCACTGCATAATTCTC
TTACTGTCATGCCATCCGTAAGATGCTTTTCTGTGACTGGTGAGTACTCAACCAAGTCATTCTGAGAATA
GTGTATGCGGCGACCGAGTTGCTCTTGCCCGGCGTCAATACGGGATAATACCGCGCCACATAGCAGAACT
TTAAAAGTGCTCATCATTGGAAAACGTTCTTCGGGGCGAAAACTCTCAAGGATCTTACCGCTGTTGAGAT
CCAGTTCGATGTAACCCACTCGTGCACCCAACTGATCTTCAGCATCTTTTACTTTCACCAGCGTTTCTGG
GTGAGCAAAAACAGGAAGGCAAAATGCCGCAAAAAAGGGAATAAGGGCGACACGGAAATGTTGAATACTC
ATACTCTTCCTTTTTCAATATTATTGAAGCATTTATCAGGGTTATTGTCTCATGAGCGGATACATATTTG
AATGTATTTAGAAAAATAAACAAATAGGGGTTCCGCGCACATTTCCCCGAAAAGTGCCACCTGACGTCTA
AGAAACCATTATTATCATGACATTAACCTATAAAAATAGGCGTATCACGAGGCCCTTTCGTCTCGCGCGT
TTCGGTGATGACGGTGAAAACCTCTGACACATGCAGCTCCCGGAGACGGTCACAGCTTGTCTGTAAGCGG
ATGCCGGGAGCAGACAAGCCCGTCAGGGCGCGTCAGCGGGTGTTGGCGGGTGTCGGGGCTGGCTTAACTA
TGCGGCATCAGAGCAGATTGTACTGAGAGTGCACCATATGGACATATTGTCGTTAGAACGCGGCTACAAT
TAATACATAACCTTATGTATCATACACATACGATTTAGGTGACACTATAGAACGCGGCCGCCAGCTGAAG
CTTCGTACGCTGCAGGTCGACGGATCGGTGACGGTGCTGGTTTAATTAACATGGTTTCTGTGATCGCTAA
ACAAATGACTTATAAAGTCTACATGAGTGGAACAGTAAACGGCCATTACTTCGAGGTAGAAGGTGATGGT
AAAGGAAAACCATACGAAGGCGAACAAACCGTGAAATTGACTGTTACCAAAGGAGGACCACTCCCATTTG
CCTGGGATATCCTTTCACCTCAATTGCAATACGGTAGTATACCATTCACAAAATATCCTGAAGATATTCC
AGACTACTTTAAACAATCTTTCCCAGAAGGATATACATGGGAGAGATCCATGAATTTCGAAGATGGTGCT
GTTTGTACGGTGTCAAATGACTCTTCTATACAGGGCAATTGTTTTATCTACAACGTTAAGATTTCAGGCG
AGAATTTTCCTCCAAATGGTCCAGTAATGCAAAAGAAAACACAGGGGTGGGAACCATCTACTGAAAGGTT
ATTTGCCAGAGATGGTATGCTTATTGGTAACGACTACATGGCACTAAAGCTGGAAGGGGGTGGTCATTAC
TTATGTGAGTTTAAGTCAACTTATAAGGCGAAAAAGCCTGTCAGAATGCCTGGCAGACACGAGATCGACC
GTAAGTTGGATGTTACTAGCCACAACAGAGATTACACATCCGTCGAACAATGCGAAATTGCTATCGCAAG
ACATTCTCTATTAGGGTAAGGC
