>Addgene plasmid #44885 | pFA6a-link-yomKeima-CaURA3 | addgene partial sequence | sequence record 63800 | T7 5'-TAATACGACTCACTATAGGG-3'
ATCTGATATCATCGATGAATTCGAGCTCGTTTTCGACACTGGATGGCGGCGTTAGTATCGAATCGACAGC
AGTATAGCGACCAGCATTCACATACGATTGACGCATGATATTACTTTCTGCGCACTTAACTTCGCATCTG
GGCAGATGATGTCGAGGCGAAAAAAAATATAAATCACGCTAACATTTGATTAAAATAGAACAACTACAAT
ATAAAAAAACTATACAAATGACAAGTTCTTGAAAACAAGAATCTTTTTATTGTCAGTACTGATTATAATT
GGCCAGTCTTTTTCAAATAAGCATTCCAACCAGCATCTCTATACCTTTTACCTTCAATATCTGGATCTCT
TCCTTTACCAAACAATCCTCTACCAACAATGATAATATCAGTTCCAGTGCTAACAACTTCATCAACAGTT
CTATATTGTTGTCCTAATCCATCACCTTTATCATCTAATCCAACTCCAGGTGTCATAATAAGCCAATCAA
ATCCTTCTTCTTGTCCACCCATATCACGTTGGGCAATAAATCCAATAACAAATTCCTTATCGGATTTAGC
AATTTCAACAGTTTTTTGAGAATATTCTCCATATGCTAATGATCCCACTGATGATAATTCAGCTAACATC
AATAACCCTCTTGGCTCTTGGTTGGTGGTGGTTTCTTTAGCTCCCTGTTTTAATCCTTCAACTACTCCAT
TCCCAGTGACACCATGAGCATTAGTAATATCTGCCCAACTACTAATTTTATAAACTCCACCAATATATTG
TTTCTTCACGGTATTACCAATATCAGCAAATTT
