>Addgene plasmid #44885 | pFA6a-link-yomKeima-CaURA3 | addgene partial sequence | sequence record 63828 | Sp6 5'-ATTTAGGTGACACTATAG-3'
GGATCGGTGACGGTGCTGGTTTAATTAACATGGTTTCTGTGATCGCTAAACAAATGACTTATAAAGTCTA
CATGAGTGGAACAGTAAACGGCCATTACTTCGAGGTAGAAGGTGATGGTAAAGGAAAACCATACGAAGGC
GAACAAACCGTGAAATTGACTGTTACCAAAGGAGGACCACTCCCATTTGCCTGGGATATCCTTTCACCTC
AATTGCAATACGGTAGTATACCATTCACAAAATATCCTGAAGATATTCCAGACTACTTTAAACAATCTTT
CCCAGAAGGATATACATGGGAGAGATCCATGAATTTCGAAGATGGTGCTGTTTGTACGGTGTCAAATGAC
TCTTCTATACAGGGCAATTGTTTTATCTACAACGTTAAGATTTCAGGCGAGAATTTTCCTCCAAATGGTC
CAGTAATGCAAAAGAAAACACAGGGGTGGGAACCATCTACTGAAAGGTTATTTGCCAGAGATGGTATGCT
TATTGGTAACGACTACATGGCACTAAAGCTGGAAGGGGGTGGTCATTACTTATGTGAGTTTAAGTCAACT
TATAAGGCGAAAAAGCCTGTCAGAATGCCTGGCAGACACGAGATCGACCGTAAGTTGGATGTTACTAGCC
ACAACAGAGATTACACATCCGTCGAACAATGCGAAATTGCTATCGCAAGACATTCTCTATTAGGGTAAGG
CGCGCCACTTCTAAATAAGCGAATTTCTTATGATTTATGATTTTTATTATTAAATAAGTTATAAAAAAAA
TAAGTGTATACAAATTTTAAAGTGACTCTTAGGTTTTAAAACGAAAATTCTTATTC
